>Addgene plasmid #208744 | CEL-eGFP-HoTag3 | addgene full sequence | sequence record 434032 | Addgene NGS Result
GACGGATCGGGAGATCTCCCGATCCCCTATGGTGCACTCTCAGTACAATCTGCTCTGATGCCGCATAGTT
AAGCCAGTATCTGCTCCCTGCTTGTGTGTTGGAGGTCGCTGAGTAGTGCGCGAGCAAAATTTAAGCTACA
ACAAGGCAAGGCTTGACCGACAATTGCATGAAGAATCTGCTTAGGGTTAGGCGTTTTGCGCTGCTTCGCG
ATGTACGGGCCAGATATACGCGTTGACATTGATTATTGACTAGTTATTAATAGTAATCAATTACGGGGTC
ATTAGTTCATAGCCCATATATGGAGTTCCGCGTTACATAACTTACGGTAAATGGCCCGCCTGGCTGACCG
CCCAACGACCCCCGCCCATTGACGTCAATAATGACGTATGTTCCCATAGTAACGCCAATAGGGACTTTCC
ATTGACGTCAATGGGTGGAGTATTTACGGTAAACTGCCCACTTGGCAGTACATCAAGTGTATCATATGCC
AAGTACGCCCCCTATTGACGTCAATGACGGTAAATGGCCCGCCTGGCATTATGCCCAGTACATGACCTTA
TGGGACTTTCCTACTTGGCAGTACATCTACGTATTAGTCATCGCTATTACCATGGTGATGCGGTTTTGGC
AGTACATCAATGGGCGTGGATAGCGGTTTGACTCACGGGGATTTCCAAGTCTCCACCCCATTGACGTCAA
TGGGAGTTTGTTTTGGCACCAAAATCAACGGGACTTTCCAAAATGTCGTAACAACTCCGCCCCATTGACG
CAAATGGGCGGTAGGCGTGTACGGTGGGAGGTCTATATAAGCAGAGCTCTCTGGCTAACTAGAGAACCCA
CTGCTTACTGGCTTATCGAAATTAATACGACTCACTATAGGGAGACCCAAGCTGGCTAGCGTTTAAACTT
AAGCTTGCCACCATGTCCCTTTGCTGTAAACAATGTCAAGAAACAGAAATAACAACCAAAAATGAAATAT
TCAGTTTATCCTTATGTGGGCCGATGGCAGCTTATGTGAATCCTCATGGATATGTGCATGAGACACTTAC
TGTGTATAAGGCTTGCAACTTGAATCTGATAGGCCGGCCTTCTACAGAACACAGCTGGTTTCCTGGGTAT
GCCTGGACTGTTGCCCAGTGTAAGATCTGTGCAAGCCATATTGGATGGAAGTTTACGGCCACCAAAAAAG
ACATGTCACCTCAAAAATTTTGGGGCTTAACGCGATCTGCTCTGTTGCCCACGATCCCAGACCTCGAGTC
CGGACTCAGATCTGGCAGCGGTGGAGGCGATATCATGGTGAGCAAGGGCGAGGAGCTGTTCACCGGGGTG
GTGCCCATCCTGGTCGAGCTGGACGGCGACGTAAACGGCCACAAGTTCAGCGTGTCCGGCGAGGGCGAGG
GCGATGCCACCTACGGCAAGCTGACCCTGAAGTTCATCTGCACCACCGGCAAGCTGCCCGTGCCCTGGCC
CACCCTCGTGACCACCCTGACCTACGGCGTGCAGTGCTTCAGCCGCTACCCCGACCACATGAAGCAGCAC
GACTTCTTCAAGTCCGCCATGCCCGAAGGCTACGTCCAGGAGCGCACCATCTTCTTCAAGGACGACGGCA
ACTACAAGACCCGCGCCGAGGTGAAGTTCGAGGGCGACACCCTGGTGAACCGCATCGAGCTGAAGGGCAT
CGACTTCAAGGAGGACGGCAACATCCTGGGGCACAAGCTGGAGTACAACTACAACAGCCACAACGTCTAT
ATCATGGCCGACAAGCAGAAGAACGGCATCAAGGCCAACTTCAAGATCCGCCACAACATCGAGGACGGCA
GCGTGCAGCTCGCCGACCACTACCAGCAGAACACCCCCATCGGCGACGGCCCCGTGCTGCTGCCCGACAA
CCACTACCTGAGCACCCAGTCCGCCCTGAGCAAAGACCCCAACGAGAAGCGCGATCACATGGTCCTGCTG
GAGTTCGTGACCGCCGCCGGGATCACTCTCGGCATGGACGAGCTGTACAAGGGATCCGGCAGTGCTGGTG
GTAGTGCTGGTGGTAGTGCTGGTGGTAGTGCTGGTGGCAGTGCTGGTGGTAGTGCTGGTGGTAGTGCTGG
TGGCTCTAGAGGAGAAATCGCAAAGAGTCTGAAAGAAATTGCAAAATCCTTGAAGGAAATAGCGTGGTCA
CTGAAAGAAATTGCCAAGTCCCTCAAAGGGTAAGAATTCGGGCCCGTTTAAACCCGCTGATCAGCCTCGA
CTGTGCCTTCTAGTTGCCAGCCATCTGTTGTTTGCCCCTCCCCCGTGCCTTCCTTGACCCTGGAAGGTGC
CACTCCCACTGTCCTTTCCTAATAAAATGAGGAAATTGCATCGCATTGTCTGAGTAGGTGTCATTCTATT
CTGGGGGGTGGGGTGGGGCAGGACAGCAAGGGGGAGGATTGGGAAGACAATAGCAGGCATGCTGGGGATG
CGGTGGGCTCTATGGCTTCTGAGGCGGAAAGAACCAGCTGGGGCTCTAGGGGGTATCCCC
[124 nt withheld, positions 2511-2634]
C
[91 nt withheld, positions 2636-2726]
A
[49 nt withheld, positions 2728-2776]
CCTTTGACGTTGGAGTCCACGTTCTTT
[37 nt withheld, positions 2804-2840]
ACCCTATCTCGGTCTATTCTTTTGATTTATAAGGGATTTTGCCGATTTCGGCCTATTGGTTAAAAAATGA
GCTGATTTAACAAAAATTTAACGCGAATTAATTCTGTGGAATGTGTGTCAGTTAGGGTGTGGAAAGTCCC
CAGGCTCCCCAGCAGGCAGAAGTATGCAAAGCATGCATCTCAATTAGTCAGCAACCAGGTGTGGAAAGTC
CCCAGGCTCCCCAGCAGGCAGAAGTATGCAAAGCATGCATCTCAATTAGTCAGCAACCATAGTCCCGCCC
CTAACTCCGCCCATCCCGCCCCTAACTCCGCCCAGTTCCGCCCATTCTCCGCCCCATGGCTGACTAATTT
TTTTTATTTATGCAGAGGCCGAGGCCGCCTCTGCCTCTGAGCTATTCCAGAAGTAGTGAGGAGGCTTTTT
TGGAGGCCTAGGCTTTTGCAAAAAGCTCCCGGGAGCTTGTATATCCATTTTCGGATCTGATCAAGAGACA
GGATGAGGATCGTTTCGCATGATTGAACAAGATGGATTGCACGCAGGTTCTCCGGCCGCTTGGGTGGAGA
GGCTATTCGGCTATGACTGGGCACAACAGACAATCGGCTGCTCTGATGCCGCCGTGTTCCGGCTGTCAGC
GCAGGGGCGCCCGGTTCTTTTTGTCAAGACCGACCTGTCCGGTGCCCTGAATGAACTGCAGGACGAGGCA
GCGCGGCTATCGTGGCTGGCCACGACGGGCGTTCCTTGCGCAGCTGTGCTCGACGTTGTCACTGAAGCGG
GAAGGGACTGGCTGCTATTGGGCGAAGTGCCGGGGCAGGATCTCCTGTCATCTCACCTTGCTCCTGCCGA
GAAAGTATCCATCATGGCTGATGCAATGCGGCGGCTGCATACGCTTGATCCGGCTACCTGCCCATTCGAC
CACCAAGCGAAACATCGCATCGAGCGAGCACGTACTCGGATGGAAGCCGGTCTTGTCGATCAGGATGATC
TGGACGAAGAGCATCAGGGGCTCGCGCCAGCCGAACTGTTCGCCAGGCTCAAGGCGCGCATGCCCGACGG
CGAGGATCTCGTCGTGACCCATGGCGATGCCTGCTTGCCGAATATCATGGTGGAAAATGGCCGCTTTTCT
GGATTCATCGACTGTGGCCGGCTGGGTGTGGCGGACCGCTATCAGGACATAGCGTTGGCTACCCGTGATA
TTGCTGAAGAGCTTGGCGGCGAATGGGCTGACCGCTTCCTCGTGCTTTACGGTATCGCCGCTCCCGATTC
GCAGCGCATCGCCTTCTATCGCCTTCTTGACGAGTTCTTCTGAGCGGGACTCTGGGGTTCGAAATGACCG
ACCAAGCGACGCCCAACCTGCCATCACGAGATTTCGATTCCACCGCCGCCTTCTATGAAAGGTTGGGCTT
CGGAATCGTTTTCCGGGACGCCGGCTGGATGATCCTCCAGCGCGGGGATCTCATGCTGGAGTTCTTCGCC
CACCCCAACTTGTTTATTGCAGCTTATAATGGTTACAAATAAAGCAATAGCATCACAAATTTCACAAATA
AAGCATTTTTTTCACTGCATTCTAGTTGTGGTTTGTCCAAACTCATCAATGTATCTTATCATGTCTGTAT
ACCGTCGACCTCTAGCTAGAGCTTGGCGTAATCATGGTCATAGCTGTTTCCTGTGTGAAATTGTTATCCG
CTCACAATTCCACACAACATACGAGCCGGAAGCATAAAGTGTAAAGCCTGGGGTGCCTAATGAGTGAGCT
AACTCACATTAATTGCGTTGCGCTCACTGCCCGCTTTCCAGTCGGGAAACCTGTCGTGCCAGCTGCATTA
ATGAATCGGCCAACGCGCGGGGAGAGGCGGTTTGCGTATTGGGCGCTCTTCCGCTTCCTCGCTCACTGAC
TCGCTGCGCTCGGTCGTTCGGCTGCGGCGAGCGGTATCAGCTCACTCAAAGGCGGTAATACGGTTATCCA
CAGAATCAGGGGATAACGCAGGAAAGAACATGTGAGCAAAAGGCCAGCAAAAGGCCAGGAACCGTAAAAA
GGCCGCGTTGCTGGCGTTTTTCCATAGGCTCCGCCCCCCTGACGAGCATCACAAAAATCGACGCTCAAGT
CAGAGGTGGCGAAACCCGACAGGACTATAAAGATACCAGGCGTTTCCCCCTGGAAGCTCCCTCGTGCGCT
CTCCTGTTCCGACCCTGCCGCTTACCGGATACCTGTCCGCCTTTCTCCCTTCGGGAAGCGTGGCGCTTTC
TCATAGCTCACGCTGTAGGTATCTCAGTTCGGTGTAGGTCGTTCGCTCCAAGCTGGGCTGTGTGCACGAA
CCCCCCGTTCAGCCCGACCGCTGCGCCTTATCCGGTAACTATCGTCTTGAGTCCAACCCGGTAAGACACG
ACTTATCGCCACTGGCAGCAGCCACTGGTAACAGGATTAGCAGAGCGAGGTATGTAGGCGGTGCTACAGA
GTTCTTGAAGTGGTGGCCTAACTACGGCTACACTAGAAGAACAGTATTTGGTATCTGCGCTCTGCTGAAG
CCAGTTACCTTCGGAAAAAGAGTTGGTAGCTCTTGATCCGGCAAACAAACCACCGCTGGTAGCGGTGGTT
TTTTTGTTTGCAAGCAGCAGATTACGCGCAGAAAAAAAGGATCTCAAGAAGATCCTTTGATCTTTTCTAC
GGGGTCTGACGCTCAGTGGAACGAAAACTCACGTTAAGGGATTTTGGTCATGAGATTATCAAAAAGGATC
TTCACCTAGATCCTTTTAAATTAAAAATGAAGTTTTAAATCAATCTAAAGTATATATGAGTAAACTTGGT
CTGACAGTTACCAATGCTTAATCAGTGAGGCACCTATCTCAGCGATCTGTCTATTTCGTTCATCCATAGT
TGCCTGACTCCCCGTCGTGTAGATAACTACGATACGGGAGGGCTTACCATCTGGCCCCAGTGCTGCAATG
ATACCGCGAGACCCACGCTCACCGGCTCCAGATTTATCAGCAATAAACCAGCCAGCCGGAAGGGCCGAGC
GCAGAAGTGGTCCTGCAACTTTATCCGCCTCCATCCAGTCTATTAATTGTTGCCGGGAAGCTAGAGTAAG
TAGTTCGCCAGTTAATAGTTTGCGCAACGTTGTTGCCATTGCTACAGGCATCGTGGTGTCACGCTCGTCG
TTTGGTATGGCTTCATTCAGCTCCGGTTCCCAACGATCAAGGCGAGTTACATGATCCCCCATGTTGTGCA
AAAAAGCGGTTAGCTCCTTCGGTCCTCCGATCGTTGTCAGAAGTAAGTTGGCCGCAGTGTTATCACTCAT
GGTTATGGCAGCACTGCATAATTCTCTTACTGTCATGCCATCCGTAAGATGCTTTTCTGTGACTGGTGAG
TACTCAACCAAGTCATTCTGAGAATAGTGTATGCGGCGACCGAGTTGCTCTTGCCCGGCGTCAATACGGG
ATAATACCGCGCCACATAGCAGAACTTTAAAAGTGCTCATCATTGGAAAACGTTCTTCGGGGCGAAAACT
CTCAAGGATCTTACCGCTGTTGAGATCCAGTTCGATGTAACCCACTCGTGCACCCAACTGATCTTCAGCA
TCTTTTACTTTCACCAGCGTTTCTGGGTGAGCAAAAACAGGAAGGCAAAATGCCGCAAAAAAGGGAATAA
GGGCGACACGGAAATGTTGAATACTCATACTCTTCCTTTTTCAATATTATTGAAGCATTTATCAGGGTTA
TTGTCTCATGAGCGGATACATATTTGAATGTATTTAGAAAAATAAACAAATAGGGGTTCCGCGCACATTT
CCCCGAAAAGTGCCACCTGACGTC
Features (pLannotate 1.2.2; 21 found; start..end, strand, type, name):
     28..80      -  misc_feature   bom (fragment): basis of mobility region from pBR322
    235..614     +  enhancer       CMV enhancer: human cytomegalovirus immediate early enhancer
    615..818     +  promoter       CMV promoter: human cytomegalovirus (CMV) immediate early promoter
    814..847     +  LTR            5' LTR (truncated) (fragment): truncated 5' long terminal repeat (LTR) from HIV-1
    863..881     +  promoter       T7 promoter: promoter for bacteriophage T7 RNA polymerase
    926..1258    +  CDS            CRBN (fragment): CRBN_HUMAN - Experimental evidence at protein level: Swiss-Prot protein existence level 1. Substrate recognition component of a DCX (DDB1-CUL4-X-box) E3 protein ligase complex that mediates the ubiquitination and subsequent proteasomal degradation of target proteins, such as MEIS2 (Probable). Normal degradation of key regulatory proteins is required for normal limb outgrowth and expression of the fibroblast growth factor FGF8 (PubMed:20223979, PubMed:24328678, PubMed:25043012, PubMed:25108355). Maintains presynaptic glutamate release and consequently cognitive functions, such as memory and lea
   1295..2011    +  CDS            EGFP: EGFP is a basic (constitutively fluorescent) green fluorescent protein published in 1996, derived from Aequorea victoria. It is reported to be a rapidly-maturing weak dimer with moderate acid sensitivity.
   2241..2465    +  polyA_signal   bGH poly(A) signal: bovine growth hormone polyadenylation signal
   2469..2490    +  promoter       SV40 promoter (fragment): SV40 enhancer and early promoter
   2511..2939    +  rep_origin     f1 ori (sequence partly withheld): f1 bacteriophage origin of replication; arrow indicates direction of (+) strand synthesis
   2953..3282    +  promoter       SV40 promoter: SV40 enhancer and early promoter
   3349..4140    +  CDS            neo: KKA2_KLEPN - Also known as kan, nptII. Experimental evidence at protein level: Swiss-Prot protein existence level 1. Resistance to kanamycin, neomycin, paromomycin, ribostamycin, butirosin and gentamicin B. From Klebsiella pneumoniae.
   4164..4322    +  CDS            ble (fragment): BLE_KLEPN - Experimental evidence at protein level: Swiss-Prot protein existence level 1. Binding protein with a strong affinity to the bleomycin family of antibiotics. Binds to CL990; an antimitotic-antibiotic compound. From Klebsiella pneumoniae.
   4317..4438    +  polyA_signal   SV40 poly(A) signal: SV40 polyadenylation signal
   4511..4527    -  protein_bind   lac operator: The lac repressor binds to the lac operator to inhibit transcription in E. coli. This inhibition can be relieved by adding lactose or isopropyl-β-D-thiogalactopyranoside (IPTG). lac repressor encoded by lacI
   4535..4565    -  promoter       lac promoter: promoter for the E. coli lac operon
   4580..4601    -  protein_bind   CAP binding site: CAP binding activates transcription in the presence of cAMP. E. coli catabolite activator protein
   4614..4706    -  CDS            lacI (fragment): lac repressor; lacI; The lac repressor binds to the lac operator to inhibit transcription in E. coli. This inhibition can be relieved by adding lactose or isopropyl-β-D-thiogalactopyranoside (IPTG).
   4889..5477    -  rep_origin     ori: high-copy-number ColE1/pMB1/pBR322/pUC origin of replication
   5648..6508    -  CDS            AmpR: β-lactamase; bla; confers resistance to ampicillin, carbenicillin, and related antibiotics
   6509..6613    -  promoter       AmpR promoter: bla
