[The description below was written by a language model from this plasmid's Addgene catalogue record and pLannotate feature annotations shown in this document.]
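Description:
CEL-eGFP-HoTag3 is a mammalian expression plasmid built on the pcDNA3.1 backbone, about 6.6 kb in the sequenced record. It is propagated in E. coli as a high-copy plasmid through a ColE1/pUC-type origin and selected with ampicillin via the β-lactamase gene and its native promoter. An f1 phage origin is also present. For mammalian cells the backbone carries a neomycin phosphotransferase cassette driven by the SV40 enhancer/early promoter and terminated by an SV40 polyadenylation signal, which would allow G418 selection of stable transfectants. Short annotated fragments such as bom, a truncated HIV-1 LTR match, ble, lacI and the lac promoter/operator region appear to be backbone remnants rather than functional parts of the design.

The payload is a single fusion open reading frame expressed from the CMV immediate-early enhancer and promoter and terminated by the bovine growth hormone polyadenylation signal. A T7 promoter lies just upstream of the coding region. The annotation identifies an N-terminal fragment of human cereblon (CRBN), the substrate-recognition subunit of a DDB1-CUL4 E3 ligase complex, which evidently corresponds to the "CEL" element in the name. This is followed in frame by EGFP. The roughly 230 nt between the end of EGFP and the poly(A) signal is unannotated and presumably holds HoTag3, though the feature table does not detect it. From general knowledge, HoTag3 is a short homo-oligomerising coiled-coil tag that provides multivalency.

The record describes the plasmid only as "part A of SparkDrop", a chemogenetic tool for studying protein phase separation. It is therefore one half of a two-component system and is used together with a partner construct that the record does not describe. EGFP allows the fusion protein to be followed by fluorescence.
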