Addgene plasmid #208744: CEL-eGFP-HoTag3
Purpose: part A of SparkDrop
Depositing lab: Xiaokun Shu. Depositing organization: University of California, San Francisco (UCSF). Publication: Chemogenetic Minitool for Dissecting the Roles of Protein Phase Separation. Chung CI, Yang J, Shu X. ACS Cent Sci. 2023 Jul 7;9(7):1466-1479. doi: 10.1021/acscentsci.3c00251. eCollection 2023 Jul 26. PubMed 37521779.
Backbone
  Vector backbone: pcDNA3.1
  Vector type: Mammalian Expression
Growth in bacteria
  Bacterial resistance: Ampicillin, 100 μg/mL
  Growth temperature: 37°C
  Growth strain: DH5alpha
  Copy number: High Copy
Gene/Insert
  Gene/Insert name: CEL-eGFP-HoTag3
Terms and licenses: Academic/Nonprofit Terms; Industry Terms: Not Available to Industry
How to cite: CEL-eGFP-HoTag3 was a gift from Xiaokun Shu (Addgene plasmid # 208744 ; http://n2t.net/addgene:208744 ; RRID:Addgene_208744)
